>Addgene plasmid #145658 | pGBW-m4046858 | depositor full sequence | sequence record 287835 | Full Sequence
GATCTCGATCCCGCGAAATTAATACGACTCACTATAGGGGAATTGTGAGCGGATAACAATTCCCCTCTAG
AAATAATTTTGTTTAACTTTAAGAAGGAGACTCTTCTATGTCAAGCCAAGCATGGCAGCCCGGGGTGGCC
ATGCCAAACTTGTACAAAATGCAGCGTATGTTACTGGAGAAGTGCGACCTGCAAAATTATGGTGATTCTG
CGACGCTTCCTAAAGGAATTATGATGAACGTAGCTAAATACACTCAGCTGTGTCAGTATCTCAACACCCT
GACACTGGCTGTCCCGTACAACATGCGCGTTATCCACTTCGGCGCAGGCTCCGATAAAGGTGTTGCGCCG
GGCACTGCTGTACTGCGTCAGTGGCTGCCGACCGGTACTCTGCTGGTTGACTCTGACCTCAATGATTTTG
TGAGTGACGCCGATTCCACCCTGATCGGTGATTGCGCTACCGTTCATACTGCGAACAAATGGGACCTGAT
TATCAGCGATATGTACGACCCGAAGACCAAAAACGTAACCAAAGAAAACGACTCGAAGGAAGGCTTCTTT
ACTTATATCTGTGGTTTCATTCAGCAGAAACTGGCTCTTGGCGGTTCGGTGGCAATCAAGATTACGGAAC
ACTCTTGGAACGCTGACCTATACAAACTTATGGGCCATTTCGCGTGGTGGACCGCCTTTGTTACTAATGT
CAACGCGAGCAGCTCTGAGGCATTCCTGATCGGATGCAATTACCTGGGTAAACCGCGAGAACAGATCGAT
GGCTATGTTATGCACGCTAACTACATATTCTGGCGTAACACGAACCCGATCCAATTATCCTCATATTCCC
TGTTTGACATGAGCAAATTCCCACTAAAACTGCGCGGTACAGCAGTGATGTCTCTGAAAGAAGGCCAGAT
TAACGACATGATTCTGAGTCTGCTGTCTAAAGGGAGACTGATCATCCGTGAGAATAACCGTGTGGTCATC
TCATCCGATGTTCTGGTAAACAATGAGAACCTGTACTTTCAAAGCTACCCGTATGACGTTCCTGATTATG
CCTAACCGGCTTATCGGTCAGTTTCACCTGATTTACGTAAAAACCCGCTTCGGCGGGTTTTTGCTTTTGG
AGGGGCAGAAAGATGAATGACTGTCCACGACGCTATACCCAAAAGAAATTGAGATCCTTTTTTTCTGCGC
GTAATCTGCTGCTTGCAAACAAAAAAACCACCGCTACCAGCGGTGGTTTGTTTGCCGGATCAAGAGCTAC
CAACTCTTTTTCCGAAGGTAACTGGCTTCAGCAGAGCGCAGATACCAAATACTGTTCTTCTAGTGTAGCC
GTAGTTAGGCCACCACTTCAAGAACTCTGTAGCACCGCCTACATACCTCGCTCTGCTAATCCTGTTACCA
GTGGCTGCTGCCAGTGGCGATAAGTCGTGTCTTACCGGGTTGGACTCAAGACGATAGTTACCGGATAAGG
CGCAGCGGTCGGGCTGAACGGGGGGTTCGTGCACACAGCCCAGCTTGGAGCGAACGACCTACACCGAACT
GAGATACCTACAGCGTGAGCTATGAGAAAGCGCCACGCTTCCCGAAGGGAGAAAGGCGGACAGGTATCCG
GTAAGCGGCAGGGTCGGAACAGGAGAGCGCACGAGGGAGCTTCCAGGGGGAAACGCCTGGTATCTTTATA
GTCCTGTCGGGTTTCGCCACCTCTGACTTGAGCGTCGATTTTTGTGATGCTCGTCAGGGGGGCGGAGCCT
ATGGAAATTGATCGGGCACGTAAGAGGTTCCAACTTTCACCATAATGAAATAAGATCACTACCGGGCGTA
TTTTTTGAGTTATCGAGATTTTCAGGAGCTAAGGAAGCTAAAATGGAGAAAAAAATCACTGGATATACCA
CCGTTGATATATCCCAATGGCATCGTAAAGAACATTTTGAGGCATTTCAGTCAGTTGCTCAATGTACCTA
TAACCAGACCGTTCAGCTGGATATTACGGCCTTTTTAAAGACCGTAAAGAAAAATAAGCACAAGTTTTAT
CCGGCCTTTATTCACATTCTTGCCCGCCTGATGAATGCTCATCCGGAATTTCGTATGGCAATGAAAGACG
GTGAGCTGGTGATATGGGATAGTGTTCACCCTTGTTACACCGTTTTCCATGAGCAAACTGAAACGTTTTC
ATCGCTCTGGAGTGAATACCACGACGATTTCCGGCAGTTTCTACACATATATTCGCAAGATGTGGCGTGT
TACGGTGAAAACCTGGCCTATTTCCCTAAAGGGTTTATTGAGAATATGTTTTTCGTTTCAGCCAATCCCT
GGGTGAGTTTCACCAGTTTTGATTTAAACGTGGCCAATATGGACAACTTCTTCGCCCCCGTTTTCACCAT
GGGCAAATATTATACGCAAGGCGACAAGGTGCTGATGCCGCTGGCGATTCAGGTTCATCATGCCGTTTGT
GATGGCTTCCATGTCGGCAGAATGCTTAATGAATTACAACAGTACTGCGATGAGTGGCAGGGCGGGGCGT
AATTTGATATCGAGCTCGCTTGGACTCCTGTTGATAGATCCAGTAATGACCTCAGAACTCCATCTGGATT
TGTTCAGAACGCTCGGTTGCCGCCGGGCGTTTTTTATTGGT
Features (pLannotate 1.2.2; 8 found; start..end, strand, type, name):
     20..38      +  promoter       T7 promoter: promoter for bacteriophage T7 RNA polymerase
     39..63      +  protein_bind   lac operator: The lac repressor binds to the lac operator to inhibit transcription in E. coli. This inhibition can be relieved by adding lactose or isopropyl-β-D-thiogalactopyranoside (IPTG). lac repressor encoded by lacI
     78..100     +  RBS            RBS: efficient ribosome binding site from bacteriophage T7 gene 10 (Olins and Rangwala, 1989)
    108..1001    +  CDS            rep (fragment): R1AB_CVPFS - Protein inferred from homology: Swiss-Prot protein existence level 3. NendoU is a Mn(2+)-dependent, uridylate-specific enzyme, which leaves 2'-3'-cyclic phosphates 5' to the cleaved bond. From Porcine transmissible gastroenteritis coronavirus (strain FS772/70) (TGEV).
   1169..1757    +  rep_origin     ori: high-copy-number ColE1/pMB1/pBR322/pUC origin of replication
   1765..1862    +  promoter       cat promoter: promoter of the E. coli cat gene encoding chloramphenicol acetyltransferase
   1863..2519    +  CDS            cat: CAT_ECOLX - Experimental evidence at protein level: Swiss-Prot protein existence level 1. This enzyme is an effector of chloramphenicol resistance in bacteria. From Escherichia coli. This protein is used as a marker in many commonly used cloning vectors, such as pACYC184.
   2593..2627    +  terminator     lambda t0 terminator: minimal transcription terminator from phage lambda (Scholtissek and Grosse, 1987)
