[The description below was written by a language model from this plasmid's Addgene catalogue record and pLannotate feature annotations shown in this document.]
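Description:
pGBW-m4046858 is a compact bacterial expression plasmid of about 2.6 kb that carries the SARS-CoV-2 2'-O-ribose methyltransferase, a mature product of the ORF1ab replicase polyprotein. The minimal synthetic backbone consists of little more than a high-copy ColE1/pUC-type origin of replication and a chloramphenicol acetyltransferase (cat) gene driven by its own promoter. The plasmid is therefore maintained in E. coli under chloramphenicol selection. A lambda t0 terminator lies downstream of the resistance cassette.

The roughly 0.9 kb coding sequence has been recoded for E. coli codon usage. It sits behind a T7 promoter followed immediately by a lac operator and the efficient ribosome binding site from phage T7 gene 10. Transcription therefore requires a host that supplies T7 RNA polymerase, and it is held off by lac repressor until lactose or IPTG is added. No lacI gene is annotated on the plasmid, so the repressor would have to come from the host.

The catalogue entry lists a C-terminal, TEV-cleavable HA tag contributed by the backbone. This would allow immunodetection or capture of the protein and later removal of the tag, although the automated feature table does not annotate these elements separately. The table labels the open reading frame as a fragment of a coronavirus replicase polyprotein, based on homology to a porcine coronavirus entry. The NendoU description attached to that hit belongs to the matched polyprotein record, not to this insert, which the depositor identifies as the methyltransferase.

The construct is intended for inducible recombinant production of this viral RNA cap-modifying enzyme in E. coli. The record does not specify any downstream applications.
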