Addgene plasmid #145658: pGBW-m4046858
Purpose: Bacterial Expression plasmid for SARS-CoV-2 2'-O-ribose methyltransferase
Depositing lab: Ginkgo Bioworks & Benjie Chen. Depositing organization: Ginkgo Bioworks.
Backbone
  Vector backbone: ori-013 - marker | cmR
  Backbone size w/o insert (bp): 1462
  Vector type: Bacterial Expression
Growth in bacteria
  Bacterial resistance: Chloramphenicol, 25 μg/mL
  Growth temperature: 30°C
  Growth strain: DH5alpha
  Copy number: High Copy
Gene/Insert
  Gene/Insert name: SARS-CoV-2 2'-O-ribose methyltransferase
  Species: Escherichia coli str. K-12 substr. MG1655; Severe acute respiratory syndrome coronavirus 2
  Insert size (bp): 893
  Mutation: Escherichia coli recode 1
  Entrez Gene: ORF1ab (a.k.a. GU280_gp01)
  Promoter: Promoter | pT7 ; Operator | lacO ; RBS | T7_rbs ; Start Codon | ATG
  Tag / fusion protein: Cleavable TEV;HA (C terminal on backbone)
  Cloning method: Unknown
Resource information
  A portion of this plasmid was derived from a plasmid made by: GinkgoBioworks
Depositor comments: NCBI Reference Sequence: YP_009725311.1
How to cite: pGBW-m4046858 was a gift from Ginkgo Bioworks & Benjie Chen (Addgene plasmid # 145658 ; http://n2t.net/addgene:145658 ; RRID:Addgene_145658)
